Addgene plasmid #77138: SIK2 gRNA (BRDN0001149208)
Purpose: 3rd generation lentiviral gRNA plasmid targeting human SIK2
Depositing lab: John Doench & David Root. Depositing organization: Broad Institute. Publication: Optimized sgRNA design to maximize activity and minimize off-target effects of CRISPR-Cas9. Doench JG, Fusi N, Sullender M, Hegde M, Vaimberg EW, Donovan KF, Smith I, Tothova Z, Wilen C, Orchard R, Virgin HW, Listgarten J, Root DE. Nat Biotechnol. 2016 Jan 18. doi: 10.1038/nbt.3437. PubMed 26780180.
Backbone
  Vector backbone: lentiGuide-Puro
  Backbone manufacturer: Zhang Lab (Addgene plasmid # 52963)
  Vector type: Mammalian Expression, Lentiviral, CRISPR
  Selectable markers: Puromycin
Growth in bacteria
  Bacterial resistance: Ampicillin, 100 μg/mL
  Growth temperature: 37°C
  Growth strain: DH5alpha
  Copy number: High Copy
Gene/Insert
  Gene/Insert name: SIK2 (alt names: SIK2; NM_015191.2)
  gRNA/shRNA sequence: ATGAAGGGAGATGTCATGCG
  Species: H. sapiens (human)
  Entrez Gene: SIK2 (a.k.a. LOH11CR1I, QIK, SIK-2, SNF1LK2)
  Promoter: hU6
  Cloning method: Unknown
  Sequencing primers: 5′ U6-F; 3′ pS2-R
Terms and licenses: Academic/Nonprofit Terms; Industry Terms: Not Available to Industry
Depositor comments: The gRNA was designed to target the following Genbank reference sequence(s): NM_015191.2. Note that this plasmid does NOT contain Cas9. It should be used in conjunction with lentiCas9-Blast (Addgene #52962) or otherwise with cell lines already expressing Cas9. Browse the full kinome gRNA library at http://www.addgene.org/pooled-library/broadgpp-human-kinome/ or visit http://www.broadinstitute.org/rnai/public/ for detailed protocols and information.
How to cite: SIK2 gRNA (BRDN0001149208) was a gift from John Doench & David Root (Addgene plasmid # 77138 ; http://n2t.net/addgene:77138 ; RRID:Addgene_77138)
