[The description below was written by a language model from this plasmid's Addgene catalogue record and pLannotate feature annotations shown in this document.]
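Description:
SIK2 gRNA (BRDN0001149208) is a third-generation lentiviral CRISPR guide plasmid built on the lentiGuide-Puro backbone. It expresses a single guide RNA directed against human SIK2, a salt-inducible kinase, and the guide was designed against the NM_015191.2 reference transcript. In E. coli it is maintained as a high-copy plasmid through a ColE1/pUC-type origin and selected with ampicillin (AmpR). The backbone also carries an f1 origin, an SV40 origin and poly(A) signal, and residual lac, T7 and T3 cloning-vector elements that have no role in the payload.

The lentiviral transfer cassette begins with an RSV promoter fused to a truncated HIV-1 5' LTR, which makes genomic RNA production Tat-independent. This is followed by the Ψ packaging signal with a partial gag fragment, the Rev response element for nuclear export of the unspliced genome, and a cPPT/CTS that aids nuclear import. It ends in a self-inactivating ΔU3 3' LTR. Within this unit, the human U6 RNA polymerase III promoter drives the SIK2-specific spacer joined to the Streptococcus pyogenes Cas9 guide scaffold. A separate EF-1α core promoter with its intron A drives puromycin N-acetyltransferase, which allows selection of transduced mammalian cells, and a downstream WPRE enhances transcript expression.

The plasmid does not encode Cas9. It is meant to be paired with a separate Cas9 vector such as lentiCas9-Blast or used in cells that already express Cas9, where it directs cleavage and knockout of SIK2. The depositor notes link it to a human kinome gRNA library.
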