Features (pLannotate 1.2.2; 29 found; start..end, strand, type, name):
     14..80      +  CDS            small t antigen (fragment): SV40 (simian virus 40) small t antigen
    106..317     +  promoter       EF-1α core promoter: core promoter for human elongation factor EF-1α
    318..1256    +  intron         EF-1α intron A: intron upstream of the start codon of human EF-1α
   1278..1877    +  CDS            PuroR (fragment): puromycin N-acetyltransferase; pac from Streptomyces; confers resistance to puromycin
   1893..2481    +  misc_feature   WPRE: woodchuck hepatitis virus posttranscriptional regulatory element
   2532..2551    +  misc_feature   cPPT/CTS (fragment): central polypurine tract and central termination sequence of HIV-1
   2553..2786    +  LTR            3' LTR (ΔU3): self-inactivating 3' long terminal repeat (LTR) from HIV-1
   2864..2985    +  polyA_signal   SV40 poly(A) signal: SV40 polyadenylation signal
   3025..3160    +  rep_origin     SV40 ori: SV40 origin of replication
   3181..3199    -  promoter       T7 promoter: promoter for bacteriophage T7 RNA polymerase
   3207..3362    +  CDS            lacZα (fragment): LacZα fragment of β-galactosidase; lacZ fragment
   3367..3795    +  rep_origin     f1 ori (sequence partly withheld): f1 bacteriophage origin of replication; arrow indicates direction of (+) strand synthesis
   3848..3952    +  promoter       AmpR promoter: bla
   3953..4813    +  CDS            AmpR: β-lactamase; bla; confers resistance to ampicillin, carbenicillin, and related antibiotics
   4984..5572    +  rep_origin     ori: high-copy-number ColE1/pMB1/pBR322/pUC origin of replication
   5755..5847    +  CDS            lacI (fragment): lac repressor; lacI; The lac repressor binds to the lac operator to inhibit transcription in E. coli. This inhibition can be relieved by adding lactose or isopropyl-β-D-thiogalactopyranoside (IPTG).
   5860..5881    +  protein_bind   CAP binding site: CAP binding activates transcription in the presence of cAMP. E. coli catabolite activator protein
   5896..5926    +  promoter       lac promoter: promoter for the E. coli lac operon
   5934..5950    +  protein_bind   lac operator: The lac repressor binds to the lac operator to inhibit transcription in E. coli. This inhibition can be relieved by adding lactose or isopropyl-β-D-thiogalactopyranoside (IPTG). lac repressor encoded by lacI
   5995..6013    +  promoter       T3 promoter: promoter for bacteriophage T3 RNA polymerase
   6041..6267    +  promoter       RSV promoter: Rous sarcoma virus enhancer/promoter
   6268..6448    +  LTR            5' LTR (truncated): truncated 5' long terminal repeat (LTR) from HIV-1
   6495..6620    +  misc_feature   HIV-1 Ψ: packaging signal of human immunodeficiency virus type 1
   6604..6967    +  CDS            HIV-1 gag (fragment): gag protein from human immunodeficiency virus 1; gag
   7113..7346    +  misc_feature   RRE: The Rev response element (RRE) of HIV-1 allows for Rev-dependent mRNA export from the nucleus to the cytoplasm.
   7723..7749    +  CDS            Rev (fragment): human immunodeficiency virus 1 (HIV-1) Rev protein; rev; enhances nuclear export of unspliced and incompletely spliced viral mRNAs
   7753..7993    +  promoter       U6 promoter: RNA polymerase III promoter for human U6 snRNA
   8023..8098    +  misc_RNA       gRNA scaffold: guide RNA scaffold for the Streptococcus pyogenes CRISPR/Cas9 system
   8154..8271    +  misc_feature   cPPT/CTS: central polypurine tract and central termination sequence of HIV-1
>Addgene plasmid #77138 | SIK2 gRNA (BRDN0001149208) | addgene full sequence | sequence record 187188 | Addgene Assembled Sequence
CCCGGGTGCAAAGATGGATAAAGTTTTAAACAGAGAGGAATCTTTGCAGCTAATGGACCTTCTAGGTCTT
GAAAGGAGTGGGAATTGGCTCCGGTGCCCGTCAGTGGGCAGAGCGCACATCGCCCACAGTCCCCGAGAAG
TTGGGGGGAGGGGTCGGCAATTGATCCGGTGCCTAGAGAAGGTGGCGCGGGGTAAACTGGGAAAGTGATG
TCGTGTACTGGCTCCGCCTTTTTCCCGAGGGTGGGGGAGAACCGTATATAAGTGCAGTAGTCGCCGTGAA
CGTTCTTTTTCGCAACGGGTTTGCCGCCAGAACACAGGTAAGTGCCGTGTGTGGTTCCCGCGGGCCTGGC
CTCTTTACGGGTTATGGCCCTTGCGTGCCTTGAATTACTTCCACCTGGCTGCAGTACGTGATTCTTGATC
CCGAGCTTCGGGTTGGAAGTGGGTGGGAGAGTTCGAGGCCTTGCGCTTAAGGAGCCCCTTCGCCTCGTGC
TTGAGTTGAGGCCTGGCCTGGGCGCTGGGGCCGCCGCGTGCGAATCTGGTGGCACCTTCGCGCCTGTCTC
GCTGCTTTCGATAAGTCTCTAGCCATTTAAAATTTTTGATGACCTGCTGCGACGCTTTTTTTCTGGCAAG
ATAGTCTTGTAAATGCGGGCCAAGATCTGCACACTGGTATTTCGGTTTTTGGGGCCGCGGGCGGCGACGG
GGCCCGTGCGTCCCAGCGCACATGTTCGGCGAGGCGGGGCCTGCGAGCGCGGCCACCGAGAATCGGACGG
GGGTAGTCTCAAGCTGGCCGGCCTGCTCTGGTGCCTGGCCTCGCGCCGCCGTGTATCGCCCCGCCCTGGG
CGGCAAGGCTGGCCCGGTCGGCACCAGTTGCGTGAGCGGAAAGATGGCCGCTTCCCGGCCCTGCTGCAGG
GAGCTCAAAATGGAGGACGCGGCGCTCGGGAGAGCGGGCGGGTGAGTCACCCACACAAAGGAAAAGGGCC
TTTCCGTCCTCAGCCGTCGCTTCATGTGACTCCACGGAGTACCGGGCGCCGTCCAGGCACCTCGATTAGT
TCTCGAGCTTTTGGAGTACGTCGTCTTTAGGTTGGGGGGAGGGGTTTTATGCGATGGAGTTTCCCCACAC
TGAGTGGGTGGAGACTGAAGTTAGGCCAGCTTGGCACTTGATGTAATTCTCCTTGGAATTTGCCCTTTTT
GAGTTTGGATCTTGGTTCATTCTCAAGCCTCAGACAGTGGTTCAAAGTTTTTTTCTTCCATTTCAGGTGT
CGTGACGTACGGCCACCATGACCGAGTACAAGCCCACGGTGCGCCTCGCCACCCGCGACGACGTCCCCAG
GGCCGTACGCACCCTCGCCGCCGCGTTCGCCGACTACCCCGCCACGCGCCACACCGTCGATCCGGACCGC
CACATCGAGCGGGTCACCGAGCTGCAAGAACTCTTCCTCACGCGCGTCGGGCTCGACATCGGCAAGGTGT
GGGTCGCGGACGACGGCGCCGCCGTGGCGGTCTGGACCACGCCGGAGAGCGTCGAAGCGGGGGCGGTGTT
CGCCGAGATCGGCCCGCGCATGGCCGAGTTGAGCGGTTCCCGGCTGGCCGCGCAGCAACAGATGGAAGGC
CTCCTGGCGCCGCACCGGCCCAAGGAGCCCGCGTGGTTCCTGGCCACCGTCGGAGTCTCGCCCGACCACC
AGGGCAAGGGTCTGGGCAGCGCCGTCGTGCTCCCCGGAGTGGAGGCGGCCGAGCGCGCCGGGGTGCCCGC
CTTCCTGGAGACCTCCGCGCCCCGCAACCTCCCCTTCTACGAGCGGCTCGGCTTCACCGTCACCGCCGAC
GTCGAGGTGCCCGAAGGACCGCGCACCTGGTGCATGACCCGCAAGCCCGGTGCCTGAACGCGTTAAGTCG
ACAATCAACCTCTGGATTACAAAATTTGTGAAAGATTGACTGGTATTCTTAACTATGTTGCTCCTTTTAC
GCTATGTGGATACGCTGCTTTAATGCCTTTGTATCATGCTATTGCTTCCCGTATGGCTTTCATTTTCTCC
TCCTTGTATAAATCCTGGTTGCTGTCTCTTTATGAGGAGTTGTGGCCCGTTGTCAGGCAACGTGGCGTGG
TGTGCACTGTGTTTGCTGACGCAACCCCCACTGGTTGGGGCATTGCCACCACCTGTCAGCTCCTTTCCGG
GACTTTCGCTTTCCCCCTCCCTATTGCCACGGCGGAACTCATCGCCGCCTGCCTTGCCCGCTGCTGGACA
GGGGCTCGGCTGTTGGGCACTGACAATTCCGTGGTGTTGTCGGGGAAATCATCGTCCTTTCCTTGGCTGC
TCGCCTGTGTTGCCACCTGGATTCTGCGCGGGACGTCCTTCTGCTACGTCCCTTCGGCCCTCAATCCAGC
GGACCTTCCTTCCCGCGGCCTGCTGCCGGCTCTGCGGCCTCTTCCGCGTCTTCGCCTTCGCCCTCAGACG
AGTCGGATCTCCCTTTGGGCCGCCTCCCCGCGTCGACTTTAAGACCAATGACTTACAAGGCAGCTGTAGA
TCTTAGCCACTTTTTAAAAGAAAAGGGGGGACTGGAAGGGCTAATTCACTCCCAACGAAGACAAGATCTG
CTTTTTGCTTGTACTGGGTCTCTCTGGTTAGACCAGATCTGAGCCTGGGAGCTCTCTGGCTAACTAGGGA
ACCCACTGCTTAAGCCTCAATAAAGCTTGCCTTGAGTGCTTCAAGTAGTGTGTGCCCGTCTGTTGTGTGA
CTCTGGTAACTAGAGATCCCTCAGACCCTTTTAGTCAGTGTGGAAAATCTCTAGCAGTACGTATAGTAGT
TCATGTCATCTTATTATTCAGTATTTATAACTTGCAAAGAAATGAATATCAGAGAGTGAGAGGAACTTGT
TTATTGCAGCTTATAATGGTTACAAATAAAGCAATAGCATCACAAATTTCACAAATAAAGCATTTTTTTC
ACTGCATTCTAGTTGTGGTTTGTCCAAACTCATCAATGTATCTTATCATGTCTGGCTCTAGCTATCCCGC
CCCTAACTCCGCCCATCCCGCCCCTAACTCCGCCCAGTTCCGCCCATTCTCCGCCCCATGGCTGACTAAT
TTTTTTTATTTATGCAGAGGCCGAGGCCGCCTCGGCCTCTGAGCTATTCCAGAAGTAGTGAGGAGGCTTT
TTTGGAGGCCTAGGGACGTACCCAATTCGCCCTATAGTGAGTCGTATTACGCGCGCTCACTGGCCGTCGT
TTTACAACGTCGTGACTGGGAAAACCCTGGCGTTACCCAACTTAATCGCCTTGCAGCACATCCCCCTTTC
GCCAGCTGGCGTAATAGCGAAGAGGCCCGCACCGATCGCCCTTCCCAACAGTTGCGCAGCCTGAATGGCG
AATGGG
[124 nt withheld, positions 3367-3490]
C
[91 nt withheld, positions 3492-3582]
A
[49 nt withheld, positions 3584-3632]
CCTTTGACGTTGGAGTCCACGTTCTTT
[37 nt withheld, positions 3660-3696]
ACCCTATCTCGGTCTATTCTTTTGATTTATAAGGGATTTTGCCGATTTCGGCCTATTGGTTAAAAAATGA
GCTGATTTAACAAAAATTTAACGCGAATTTTAACAAAATATTAACGCTTACAATTTAGGTGGCACTTTTC
GGGGAAATGTGCGCGGAACCCCTATTTGTTTATTTTTCTAAATACATTCAAATATGTATCCGCTCATGAG
ACAATAACCCTGATAAATGCTTCAATAATATTGAAAAAGGAAGAGTATGAGTATTCAACATTTCCGTGTC
GCCCTTATTCCCTTTTTTGCGGCATTTTGCCTTCCTGTTTTTGCTCACCCAGAAACGCTGGTGAAAGTAA
AAGATGCTGAAGATCAGTTGGGTGCACGAGTGGGTTACATCGAACTGGATCTCAACAGCGGTAAGATCCT
TGAGAGTTTTCGCCCCGAAGAACGTTTTCCAATGATGAGCACTTTTAAAGTTCTGCTATGTGGCGCGGTA
TTATCCCGTATTGACGCCGGGCAAGAGCAACTCGGTCGCCGCATACACTATTCTCAGAATGACTTGGTTG
AGTACTCACCAGTCACAGAAAAGCATCTTACGGATGGCATGACAGTAAGAGAATTATGCAGTGCTGCCAT
AACCATGAGTGATAACACTGCGGCCAACTTACTTCTGACAACGATCGGAGGACCGAAGGAGCTAACCGCT
TTTTTGCACAACATGGGGGATCATGTAACTCGCCTTGATCGTTGGGAACCGGAGCTGAATGAAGCCATAC
CAAACGACGAGCGTGACACCACGATGCCTGTAGCAATGGCAACAACGTTGCGCAAACTATTAACTGGCGA
ACTACTTACTCTAGCTTCCCGGCAACAATTAATAGACTGGATGGAGGCGGATAAAGTTGCAGGACCACTT
CTGCGCTCGGCCCTTCCGGCTGGCTGGTTTATTGCTGATAAATCTGGAGCCGGTGAGCGTGGGTCTCGCG
GTATCATTGCAGCACTGGGGCCAGATGGTAAGCCCTCCCGTATCGTAGTTATCTACACGACGGGGAGTCA
GGCAACTATGGATGAACGAAATAGACAGATCGCTGAGATAGGTGCCTCACTGATTAAGCATTGGTAACTG
TCAGACCAAGTTTACTCATATATACTTTAGATTGATTTAAAACTTCATTTTTAATTTAAAAGGATCTAGG
TGAAGATCCTTTTTGATAATCTCATGACCAAAATCCCTTAACGTGAGTTTTCGTTCCACTGAGCGTCAGA
CCCCGTAGAAAAGATCAAAGGATCTTCTTGAGATCCTTTTTTTCTGCGCGTAATCTGCTGCTTGCAAACA
AAAAAACCACCGCTACCAGCGGTGGTTTGTTTGCCGGATCAAGAGCTACCAACTCTTTTTCCGAAGGTAA
CTGGCTTCAGCAGAGCGCAGATACCAAATACTGTTCTTCTAGTGTAGCCGTAGTTAGGCCACCACTTCAA
GAACTCTGTAGCACCGCCTACATACCTCGCTCTGCTAATCCTGTTACCAGTGGCTGCTGCCAGTGGCGAT
AAGTCGTGTCTTACCGGGTTGGACTCAAGACGATAGTTACCGGATAAGGCGCAGCGGTCGGGCTGAACGG
GGGGTTCGTGCACACAGCCCAGCTTGGAGCGAACGACCTACACCGAACTGAGATACCTACAGCGTGAGCT
ATGAGAAAGCGCCACGCTTCCCGAAGGGAGAAAGGCGGACAGGTATCCGGTAAGCGGCAGGGTCGGAACA
GGAGAGCGCACGAGGGAGCTTCCAGGGGGAAACGCCTGGTATCTTTATAGTCCTGTCGGGTTTCGCCACC
TCTGACTTGAGCGTCGATTTTTGTGATGCTCGTCAGGGGGGCGGAGCCTATGGAAAAACGCCAGCAACGC
GGCCTTTTTACGGTTCCTGGCCTTTTGCTGGCCTTTTGCTCACATGTTCTTTCCTGCGTTATCCCCTGAT
TCTGTGGATAACCGTATTACCGCCTTTGAGTGAGCTGATACCGCTCGCCGCAGCCGAACGACCGAGCGCA
GCGAGTCAGTGAGCGAGGAAGCGGAAGAGCGCCCAATACGCAAACCGCCTCTCCCCGCGCGTTGGCCGAT
TCATTAATGCAGCTGGCACGACAGGTTTCCCGACTGGAAAGCGGGCAGTGAGCGCAACGCAATTAATGTG
AGTTAGCTCACTCATTAGGCACCCCAGGCTTTACACTTTATGCTTCCGGCTCGTATGTTGTGTGGAATTG
TGAGCGGATAACAATTTCACACAGGAAACAGCTATGACCATGATTACGCCAAGCGCGCAATTAACCCTCA
CTAAAGGGAACAAAAGCTGGAGCTGCAAGCTTAATGTAGTCTTATGCAATACTCTTGTAGTCTTGCAACA
TGGTAACGATGAGTTAGCAACATGCCTTACAAGGAGAGAAAAAGCACCGTGCATGCCGATTGGTGGAAGT
AAGGTGGTACGATCGTGCCTTATTAGGAAGGCAACAGACGGGTCTGACATGGATTGGACGAACCACTGAA
TTGCCGCATTGCAGAGATATTGTATTTAAGTGCCTAGCTCGATACATAAACGGGTCTCTCTGGTTAGACC
AGATCTGAGCCTGGGAGCTCTCTGGCTAACTAGGGAACCCACTGCTTAAGCCTCAATAAAGCTTGCCTTG
AGTGCTTCAAGTAGTGTGTGCCCGTCTGTTGTGTGACTCTGGTAACTAGAGATCCCTCAGACCCTTTTAG
TCAGTGTGGAAAATCTCTAGCAGTGGCGCCCGAACAGGGACTTGAAAGCGAAAGGGAAACCAGAGGAGCT
CTCTCGACGCAGGACTCGGCTTGCTGAAGCGCGCACGGCAAGAGGCGAGGGGCGGCGACTGGTGAGTACG
CCAAAAATTTTGACTAGCGGAGGCTAGAAGGAGAGAGATGGGTGCGAGAGCGTCAGTATTAAGCGGGGGA
GAATTAGATCGCGATGGGAAAAAATTCGGTTAAGGCCAGGGGGAAAGAAAAAATATAAATTAAAACATAT
AGTATGGGCAAGCAGGGAGCTAGAACGATTCGCAGTTAATCCTGGCCTGTTAGAAACATCAGAAGGCTGT
AGACAAATACTGGGACAGCTACAACCATCCCTTCAGACAGGATCAGAAGAACTTAGATCATTATATAATA
CAGTAGCAACCCTCTATTGTGTGCATCAAAGGATAGAGATAAAAGACACCAAGGAAGCTTTAGACAAGAT
AGAGGAAGAGCAAAACAAAAGTAAGACCACCGCACAGCAAGCGGCCGCTGATCTTCAGACCTGGAGGAGG
AGATATGAGGGACAATTGGAGAAGTGAATTATATAAATATAAAGTAGTAAAAATTGAACCATTAGGAGTA
GCACCCACCAAGGCAAAGAGAAGAGTGGTGCAGAGAGAAAAAAGAGCAGTGGGAATAGGAGCTTTGTTCC
TTGGGTTCTTGGGAGCAGCAGGAAGCACTATGGGCGCAGCGTCAATGACGCTGACGGTACAGGCCAGACA
ATTATTGTCTGGTATAGTGCAGCAGCAGAACAATTTGCTGAGGGCTATTGAGGCGCAACAGCATCTGTTG
CAACTCACAGTCTGGGGCATCAAGCAGCTCCAGGCAAGAATCCTGGCTGTGGAAAGATACCTAAAGGATC
AACAGCTCCTGGGGATTTGGGGTTGCTCTGGAAAACTCATTTGCACCACTGCTGTGCCTTGGAATGCTAG
TTGGAGTAATAAATCTCTGGAACAGATTTGGAATCACACGACCTGGATGGAGTGGGACAGAGAAATTAAC
AATTACACAAGCTTAATACACTCCTTAATTGAAGAATCGCAAAACCAGCAAGAAAAGAATGAACAAGAAT
TATTGGAATTAGATAAATGGGCAAGTTTGTGGAATTGGTTTAACATAACAAATTGGCTGTGGTATATAAA
ATTATTCATAATGATAGTAGGAGGCTTGGTAGGTTTAAGAATAGTTTTTGCTGTACTTTCTATAGTGAAT
AGAGTTAGGCAGGGATATTCACCATTATCGTTTCAGACCCACCTCCCAACCCCGAGGGGACCCAGAGAGG
GCCTATTTCCCATGATTCCTTCATATTTGCATATACGATACAAGGCTGTTAGAGAGATAATTAGAATTAA
TTTGACTGTAAACACAAAGATATTAGTACAAAATACGTGACGTAGAAAGTAATAATTTCTTGGGTAGTTT
GCAGTTTTAAAATTATGTTTTAAAATGGACTATCATATGCTTACCGTAACTTGAAAGTATTTCGATTTCT
TGGCTTTATATATCTTGTGGAAAGGACGAAACACCGATGAAGGGAGATGTCATGCGGTTTTAGAGCTAGA
AATAGCAAGTTAAAATAAGGCTAGTCCGTTATCAACTTGAAAAAGTGGCACCGAGTCGGTGCTTTTTTAA
GCTTGGCGTAACTAGATCTTGAGACAAATGGCAGTATTCATCCACAATTTTAAAAGAAAAGGGGGGATTG
GGGGGTACAGTGCAGGGGAAAGAATAGTAGACATAATAGCAACAGACATACAAACTAAAGAATTACAAAA
ACAAATTACAAAAATTCAAAATTTTCGGGTTTATTACAGGGACAGCAGAGATCCACTTTGGCGCCGGCTC
GAGGGGG
