>Addgene plasmid #77138 | SIK2 gRNA (BRDN0001149208) | depositor partial sequence | sequence record 144598 | Target Sequence
ATGAAGGGAGATGTCATGCG
