>Addgene plasmid #77138 | SIK2 gRNA (BRDN0001149208) | addgene partial sequence | sequence record 187187 | hU6-F
TAGAAAGTAATAATTTCTTGGGTAGTTTGCAGTTTTAAAATTATGTTTTAAAATGGACTATCATATGCTT
ACCGTAACTTGAAAGTATTTCGATTTCTTGGCTTTATATATCTTGTGGAAAGGACGAAACACCGATGAAG
GGAGATGTCATGCGGTTTTAGAGCTAGAAATAGCAAGTTAAAATAAGGCTAGTCCGTTATCAACTTGAAA
AAGTGGCACCGAGTCGGTGCTTTTTTAAGCTTGGCGTAACTAGATCTTGAGACAAATGGCAGTATTCATC
CACAATTTTAAAAGAAAAGGGGGGATTGGGGGGTACAGTGCAGGGGAAAGAATAGTAGACATAATAGCAA
CAGACATACAAACTAAAGAATTACAAAAACAAATTACAAAAATTCAAAATTTTCGGGTTTATTACAGGGA
CAGCAGAGATCCACTTTGGCGCCGGCTCGAGGGGGCCCGGGTGCAAAGATGGATAAAGTTTTAAACAGAG
AGGAATCTTTGCAGCTAATGGACCTTCTAGGTCTTGAAAGGAGTGGGAATTGGCTCCGGTGCCCGTCAGT
GGGCAGAGCG
